>Addgene plasmid #104526 | LI Rsc202375 Upstream | addgene full sequence | sequence record 201164 | Addgene NGS Result
GTAAAACGACGGCCAGTGAATTCGAGCTCGGTACCTCGCGAATGCATCTAGATATCGGATCCCGGGCCCG
TCGACTGCAGAGGTACGGGTCTCACACCTGACCGAGCAGATGCCGGTGGTGACGGTCGCGCCCAACGACG
CGCTGCTGGAGAAGCTCAAGTCCAACATCCAGGAAGTGCGCGCGCGCGGCGGCAAGCTCTACGTGTTCGC
CGATGCCGACACGCATATCCAGTCGAGCGACGGCATCCAGGTGATCCGCATGCCCGAGCACTATGGGCAG
CTGTCGCCGATCCTGCACGTGGTGCCGCTGCAGCTGCTGGCGTATCACACCGCCGTGGCGCGCGGGACGG
ATGTGGATAAGCCGCGGAATTTGGCTAAGTCTGTGACGGTGGAGTGAGGGGGCGGTAGTGCTGTTGTCCT
TGTAACGGCAGACAAAAAAGTCTGTACCAGGTCCGCAGTTGAAACGTATAGGCACCGGTCTGCCCCGATT
AAGCGGGGGGCCGGTGTTTTTTTCGAATAGGTGTTGGCTCAGAGGAGGCGGGCGCCGCCGCTGTTTCCCA
GACCTTAGTCGTAGGGTGACCAGCGGACCCGGTCGTAGCAGGCCGACGGCAATTCGATGCTCAACGTTCC
GAATTTATCCAGCAGCTTCTTGGCGAGCTTGGGTGACGCGACCTGTTCCGCGTATAAGGTGACTAGGTGT
CTCACCTCATATCGGCGCACTTTGCGATCGCTTTTCCGATCGACCGACTGAGACGATTCAACGTTTTCTT
CGGGAAAGCACGCTGTTTCCGCTATTTGAGATGTTCACTGGGGCGCAATTCTCTGCCCGGGAAGAACGGG
GCCGCATCGATGCGGTACTTCAAAGCCTCCCAAAGCGCATGGTTGGCGCATTCGGGGGGCCGACTCTTGT
GTCCGCTTGATGCCACGTCTCGGATCGTGAGCCCCGGTCGATAGTTGGAGCCTCTTCCACTGCCCAGGCC
GGCGGCTCGCCATCGTTCTATATCGGCAATCATGATGTTGCGGCGCTTCTTCATAACTGATCAGCTCAAT
CCTGTCGCCCTACGCGAGACCTCTGCCTGCATGCAAGCTTGGCGTAATCATGGTCATAGCTGTTTCCTGT
GTGAAATTGTTATCCGCTCACAATTCCACACAACATACGAGCCGGAAGCATAAAGTGTAAAGCCTGGGGT
GCCTAATGAGTGAGCTAACTCACATTAATTGCGTTGCGCTCACTGCCCGCTTTCCAGTCGGGAAACCTGT
CGTGCCAGCTGCATTAATGAATCGGCCAACGCGCGGGGAGAGGCGGTTTGCGTATTGGGCGCTCTTCCGC
TTCCTCGCTCACTGACTCGCTGCGCTCGGTCGTTCGGCTGCGGCGAGCGGTATCAGCTCACTCAAAGGCG
GTAATACGGTTATCCACAGAATCAGGGGATAACGCAGGAAAGAACATGTGAGCAAAAGGCCAGCAAAAGG
CCAGGAACCGTAAAAAGGCCGCGTTGCTGGCGTTTTTCCATAGGCTCCGCCCCCCTGACGAGCATCACAA
AAATCGACGCTCAAGTCAGAGGTGGCGAAACCCGACAGGACTATAAAGATACCAGGCGTTTCCCCCTGGA
AGCTCCCTCGTGCGCTCTCCTGTTCCGACCCTGCCGCTTACCGGATACCTGTCCGCCTTTCTCCCTTCGG
GAAGCGTGGCGCTTTCTCATAGCTCACGCTGTAGGTATCTCAGTTCGGTGTAGGTCGTTCGCTCCAAGCT
GGGCTGTGTGCACGAACCCCCCGTTCAGCCCGACCGCTGCGCCTTATCCGGTAACTATCGTCTTGAGTCC
AACCCGGTAAGACACGACTTATCGCCACTGGCAGCAGCCACTGGTAACAGGATTAGCAGAGCGAGGTATG
TAGGCGGTGCTACAGAGTTCTTGAAGTGGTGGCCTAACTACGGCTACACTAGAAGAACAGTATTTGGTAT
CTGCGCTCTGCTGAAGCCAGTTACCTTCGGAAAAAGAGTTGGTAGCTCTTGATCCGGCAAACAAACCACC
GCTGGTAGCGGTGGTTTTTTTGTTTGCAAGCAGCAGATTACGCGCAGAAAAAAAGGATCTCAAGAAGATC
CTTTGATCTTTTCTACGGGGTCTGACGCTCAGTGGAACGAAAACTCACGTTAAGGGATTTTGGTCATGAG
GCGCACACCGTGGAAACGGATGAAGGCACGAACCCAGTTGACATAAGCCTGTTCGGTTCGTAAACTGTAA
TGCAAGTAGCGTATGCGCTCACGCAACTGGTCCAGAACCTTGACCGAACGCAGCGGTGGTAACGGCGCAG
TGGCGGTTTTCATGGCTTGTTATGACTGTTTTTTTGTACAGTCTATGCCTCGGGCATCCAAGCAGCAAGC
GCGTTACGCCGTGGGTCGATGTTTGATGTTATGGAGCAGCAACGATGTTACGCAGCAGCAACGATGTTAC
GCAGCAGGGCAGTCGCCCTAAAACAAAGTTAGGTGGCTCAAGTATGGGCATCATTCGCACATGTAGGCTC
GGCCCTGACCAAGTCAAATCCATGCGGGCTGCTCTTGATCTTTTCGGTCGTGAGTTCGGCGACGTAGCCA
CCTACTCCCAACATCAGCCGGACTCCGATTACCTCGGGAACTTGCTCCGTAGTAAGACATTCATCGCGCT
TGCTGCCTTCGACCAAGAAGCGGTTGTTGGCGCTCTCGCGGCTTACGTTCTGCCCAAGTTTGAGCAGCCG
CGTAGTGAGATCTATATCTATGATCTCGCAGTCTCCGGAGAGCACCGGAGGCAGGGCATTGCCACCGCGC
TCATCAATCTCCTCAAGCATGAGGCCAACGCGCTTGGTGCTTATGTGATCTACGTGCAAGCAGATTACGG
TGACGATCCCGCAGTGGCTCTCTATACAAAGTTGGGCATACGGGAAGAAGTGATGCACTTTGATATCGAC
CCAAGTACCGCCACCTAACAATTCGTTCAAGCCGAGATCGGCTTCCCGGCCGCGGAGTTGTTCGGTAAAT
TGTCACAACGCCGCTCATGACATTAACCTATAAAAATAGGCGTATCACGAGGCCCTTTTGTCTCGCGCGT
TTCGGTGATGACGGTGAAAACCTCTGACACATGCAGCTCCCGGAGAAGGTCACAGCTTGTCTGTAAGCGG
ATGCCGGGAGCAGACAAGCCCGTCAGGGCGCGTCAGCGGGTGTTGGCGGGTGTCGGGGCTGGCTTAACTA
TGCGGCATCAGAGCAGATTGTACTGAGAGTGCACCATATGCGGTGTGAAATACCGCACAGATGCGTAAGG
AGAAAATACCGCATCAGGCGCCATTCGCCATTCAGGCTGCGCAACTGTTGGGAAGGGCGATCGGTGCGGG
CCTCTTCGCTATTACGCCAGCTGGCGAAAGGGGGATGTGCTGCAAGGCGATTAAGTTGGGTAACGCCAGG
GTTTTCCCAGTCACGACGTT
Features (pLannotate 1.2.2; 11 found; start..end, strand, type, name):
    110..394     +  CDS            glmS (fragment): GLMS_ECOLI - Experimental evidence at protein level: Swiss-Prot protein existence level 1. Catalyzes the first step in hexosamine metabolism, converting fructose-6P into glucosamine-6P using glutamine as a nitrogen source. From Escherichia coli (strain K12).
   1127..1143    -  protein_bind   lac operator: The lac repressor binds to the lac operator to inhibit transcription in E. coli. This inhibition can be relieved by adding lactose or isopropyl-β-D-thiogalactopyranoside (IPTG). lac repressor encoded by lacI
   1151..1181    -  promoter       lac promoter: promoter for the E. coli lac operon
   1196..1217    -  protein_bind   CAP binding site: CAP binding activates transcription in the presence of cAMP. E. coli catabolite activator protein
   1230..1322    -  CDS            lacI (fragment): lac repressor; lacI; The lac repressor binds to the lac operator to inhibit transcription in E. coli. This inhibition can be relieved by adding lactose or isopropyl-β-D-thiogalactopyranoside (IPTG).
   1505..2093    -  rep_origin     ori: high-copy-number ColE1/pMB1/pBR322/pUC origin of replication
   2208..2236    +  promoter       Pc promoter: intI1 (promoter lies within the coding sequence); class 1 integron promoter
   2425..2958    +  CDS            GmR: gentamycin acetyltransferase; aacC1; confers resistance to gentamycin
   3072..3107    +  CDS            rop (fragment): Rop protein, which maintains plasmids at low copy number; rop
   3209..3308    +  misc_feature   bom (fragment): basis of mobility region from pBR322
   3314..21      -  CDS            lacZα (fragment) (across the origin): LacZα fragment of β-galactosidase; lacZ fragment
