[The description below was written by a language model from this plasmid's Addgene catalogue record and pLannotate feature annotations shown in this document.]
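Description:
LI Rsc202375 Upstream is a level I (LI) entry module from a Golden Gate-based modular cloning toolbox developed for making knockout strains and multi-cassette complementation constructs in the Ralstonia solanacearum species complex. It is built on the LI+BpiI cloning backbone and is maintained in E. coli as a high-copy plasmid through a ColE1/pUC-type origin. Selection is with gentamicin, provided by the aacC1 gentamicin acetyltransferase gene driven by a class 1 integron Pc promoter. Remnants of the lacZα region remain around the cloning position, including the lac promoter, lac operator, CAP binding site and short lacI and lacZα fragments. Small rop and bom fragments carried over from the pBR322 lineage are also annotated.

The payload is a 962 bp genomic segment described as the upstream region of the Rsc202375 locus, inserted through BsaI sites that were destroyed during cloning. No promoter, tag or reporter is associated with it. It functions as a piece of genomic DNA rather than an expression cassette. The annotation detects a glmS-like coding fragment within the insert region, matched by similarity to the E. coli glucosamine-6-phosphate synthase, which suggests the segment includes part of a glmS homologue. The record does not say how this upstream module is used beyond its purpose as a genomic upstream part. Within such a toolbox, it would plausibly be combined with other modules in higher-level assemblies as a flanking homology region for targeted genomic integration or replacement.

The sequenced record is 3,450 nt, shorter than the sum of the listed backbone and insert sizes, presumably because a backbone stuffer is lost on cloning.
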