Addgene plasmid #104526: LI Rsc202375 Upstream
Purpose: LI genomic upstream module
Depositing lab: Thomas Lahaye. Depositing organization: Eberhard Karls Universitaet Tuebingen. Publication: A modular toolbox for Golden-Gate-based plasmid assembly streamlines generation of Ralstonia solanacearum species complex knockout strains and multi-cassette complementation constructs. Wu D, Schandry N, Lahaye T. Mol Plant Pathol. 2017 Oct 27. doi: 10.1111/mpp.12632. PubMed 29077245.
Backbone
  Vector backbone: LI+BpiI
  Backbone manufacturer: Parniske lab
  Backbone size w/o insert (bp): 4190
  Vector type: Cloning vector
Growth in bacteria
  Bacterial resistance: Gentamicin, 10 μg/mL
  Growth temperature: 37°C
  Growth strain: DH5alpha
  Copy number: High Copy
Gene/Insert
  Gene/Insert name: Rsc202375 genomic upstream region
  Insert size (bp): 962
  Cloning method: Restriction Enzyme; 5′ cloning site BsaI (destroyed during cloning); 3′ cloning site BsaI (destroyed during cloning)
  Sequencing primers: 5′ GGGTTTTCCCAGTCACGACGT; 3′ GAGCGGATAACAATTTCACACAGG
Terms and licenses: Academic/Nonprofit Terms; Industry Terms: Not Available to Industry
How to cite: LI Rsc202375 Upstream was a gift from Thomas Lahaye (Addgene plasmid # 104526 ; http://n2t.net/addgene:104526 ; RRID:Addgene_104526)
