>Addgene plasmid #104526 | LI Rsc202375 Upstream | depositor partial sequence | sequence record 198171 | Rsc202375-Rsc203336
TGACCGAGCAGATGCCGGTGGTGACGGTCGCGCCCAACGACGCGCTGCTGGAGAAGCTCAAGTCCAACAT
CCAGGAAGTGCGCGCGCGCGGCGGCAAGCTCTACGTGTTCGCCGATGCCGACACGCATATCCAGTCGAGC
GACGGCATCCAGGTGATCCGCATGCCCGAGCACTATGGGCAGCTGTCGCCGATCCTGCACGTGGTGCCGC
TGCAGCTGCTGGCGTATCACACCGCCGTGGCGCGCGGGACGGATGTGGATAAGCCGCGGAATTTGGCTAA
GTCTGTGACGGTGGAGTGAGGGGGCGGTAGTGCTGTTGTCCTTGTAACGGCAGACAAAAAAGTCTGTACC
AGGTCCGCAGTTGAAACGTATAGGCACCGGTCTGCCCCGATTAAGCGGGGGGCCGGTGTTTTTTTCGAAT
AGGTGTTGGCTCAGAGGAGGCGGGCGCCGCCGCTGTTTCCCAGACCTTAGTCGTAGGGTGACCAGCGGAC
CCGGTCGTAGCAGGCCGACGGCAATTCGATGCTCAACGTTCCGAATTTATCCAGCAGCTTCTTGGCGAGC
TTGGGTGACGCGACCTGTTCCGCGTATAAGGTGACTAGGTGTCTCACCTCATATCGGCGCACTTTGCGAT
CGCTTTTCCGATCGACCGACTGAGACGATTCAACGTTTTCTTCGGGAAAGCACGCTGTTTCCGCTATTTG
AGATGTTCACTGGGGCGCAATTCTCTGCCCGGGAAGAACGGGGCCGCATCGATGCGGTACTTCAAAGCCT
CCCAAAGCGCATGGTTGGCGCATTCGGGGGGCCGACTCTTGTGTCCGCTTGATGCCACGTCTCGGATCGT
GAGCCCCGGTCGATAGTTGGAGCCTCTTCCACTGCCCAGGCCGGCGGCTCGCCATCGTTCTATATCGGCA
ATCATGATGTTGCGGCGCTTCTTCATAACTGATCAGCTCAATCCTGTCGCCC
